>Addgene plasmid #207705 | qTAG-N-Zeo-dTAG | addgene full sequence | sequence record 413766 | Addgene NGS Result
TCGCGCGTTTCGGTGATGACGGTGAAAACCTCTGACACATGCAGCTCCCGGAGACGGTCACAGCTTGTCT
GTAAGCGGATGCCGGGAGCAGACAAGCCCGTCAGGGCGCGTCAGCGGGTGTTGGCGGGTGTCGGGGCTGG
CTTAACTATGCGGCATCAGAGCAGATTGTACTGAGAGTGCACCATATGCGGTGTGAAATACCGCACAGAT
GCGTAAGGAGAAAATACCGCATCAGGCGCCATTCGCCATTCAGGCTGCGCAACTGTTGGGAAGGGCGATC
GGTGCGGGCCTCTTCGCTATTACGCCAGCTGGCGAAAGGGGGATGTGCTGCAAGGCGATTAAGTTGGGTA
ACGCCAGGGTTTTCCCAGTCACGACGTTGTAAAACGACGGCCAGTGAATTCGGCAAGAGCAAGACCGGTA
GCTACCGTTCGTATAGCATACATTATACGAAGTTATCTGCTAGCATGGCCAAGTTGACCAGTGCCGTTCC
GGTGCTCACCGCGCGCGACGTCGCCGGAGCGGTCGAGTTCTGGACCGACCGGCTCGGGTTCAGCCGGGAC
TTCGTGGAGGACGACTTCGCCGGTGTGGTCCGGGACGACGTGACCCTGTTCATCAGCGCGGTCCAGGACC
AGGTGGTGCCGGACAACACCCTGGCCTGGGTGTGGGTGCGCGGCCTGGACGAGCTGTACGCCGAGTGGTC
GGAGGTCGTGTCCACGAACTTCCGGGACGCCTCCGGGCCGGCCATGACCGAGATCGGCGAGCAGCCGTGG
GGGCGGGAGTTCGCCCTGCGCGACCCGGCCGGCAACTGCGTGCACTTCGTGGCCGAGGAGCAGGACGGAT
CCGGAGCTACTAACTTCAGCCTGCTGAAGCAGGCCGGAGACGTGGAGGAGAACCCTGGACCTTCTAGAAT
AACTTCGTATAGCATACATTATACGAACGGTAGCACGCGTGGAGGTGGCGGTTCCGGCAAGCCCATCCCC
AACCCCCTGCTGGGCCTGGACAGCACCGGAGGTGGCGGATCAGGAGTGCAGGTGGAAACCATCTCCCCAG
GAGACGGGCGCACCTTCCCCAAGCGCGGCCAGACCTGCGTGGTGCACTACACCGGGATGCTTGAAGATGG
AAAGAAAGTTGATTCCAGCCGGGACAGAAACAAGCCCTTTAAGTTTATGCTAGGCAAGCAGGAGGTGATC
CGAGGCTGGGAAGAAGGGGTTGCCCAGATGAGTGTGGGTCAGAGAGCCAAACTGACTATATCTCCAGATT
ATGCCTATGGTGCCACTGGGCACCCAGGCATCATCCCACCACATGCCACTCTCGTCTTCGATGTGGAGCT
TCTAAAACTGGAAGGTGGAGGCGGATCTCTCGAGGGAGGAAGCGGAGGATCTGGCGGTACCAAGCTTGGC
GTAATCATGGTCATAGCTGTTTCCTGTGTGAAATTGTTATCCGCTCACAATTCCACACAACATACGAGCC
GGAAGCATAAAGTGTAAAGCCTGGGGTGCCTAATGAGTGAGCTAACTCACATTAATTGCGTTGCGCTCAC
TGCCCGCTTTCCAGTCGGGAAACCTGTCGTGCCAGCTGCATTAATGAATCGGCCAACGCGCGGGGAGAGG
CGGTTTGCGTATTGGGCGCTCTTCCGCTTCCTCGCTCACTGACTCGCTGCGCTCGGTCGTTCGGCTGCGG
CGAGCGGTATCAGCTCACTCAAAGGCGGTAATACGGTTATCCACAGAATCAGGGGATAACGCAGGAAAGA
ACATGTGAGCAAAAGGCCAGCAAAAGGCCAGGAACCGTAAAAAGGCCGCGTTGCTGGCGTTTTTCCATAG
GCTCCGCCCCCCTGACGAGCATCACAAAAATCGACGCTCAAGTCAGAGGTGGCGAAACCCGACAGGACTA
TAAAGATACCAGGCGTTTCCCCCTGGAAGCTCCCTCGTGCGCTCTCCTGTTCCGACCCTGCCGCTTACCG
GATACCTGTCCGCCTTTCTCCCTTCGGGAAGCGTGGCGCTTTCTCATAGCTCACGCTGTAGGTATCTCAG
TTCGGTGTAGGTCGTTCGCTCCAAGCTGGGCTGTGTGCACGAACCCCCCGTTCAGCCCGACCGCTGCGCC
TTATCCGGTAACTATCGTCTTGAGTCCAACCCGGTAAGACACGACTTATCGCCACTGGCAGCAGCCACTG
GTAACAGGATTAGCAGAGCGAGGTATGTAGGCGGTGCTACAGAGTTCTTGAAGTGGTGGCCTAACTACGG
CTACACTAGAAGAACAGTATTTGGTATCTGCGCTCTGCTGAAGCCAGTTACCTTCGGAAAAAGAGTTGGT
AGCTCTTGATCCGGCAAACAAACCACCGCTGGTAGCGGTGGTTTTTTTGTTTGCAAGCAGCAGATTACGC
GCAGAAAAAAAGGATCTCAAGAAGATCCTTTGATCTTTTCTACGGGGTCTGACGCTCAGTGGAACGAAAA
CTCACGTTAAGGGATTTTGGTCATGAGATTATCAAAAAGGATCTTCACCTAGATCCTTTTAAATTAAAAA
TGAAGTTTTAAATCAATCTAAAGTATATATGAGTAAACTTGGTCTGACAGTTACCAATGCTTAATCAGTG
AGGCACCTATCTCAGCGATCTGTCTATTTCGTTCATCCATAGTTGCCTGACTCCCCGTCGTGTAGATAAC
TACGATACGGGAGGGCTTACCATCTGGCCCCAGTGCTGCAATGATACCGCGAGACCCACGCTCACCGGCT
CCAGATTTATCAGCAATAAACCAGCCAGCCGGAAGGGCCGAGCGCAGAAGTGGTCCTGCAACTTTATCCG
CCTCCATCCAGTCTATTAATTGTTGCCGGGAAGCTAGAGTAAGTAGTTCGCCAGTTAATAGTTTGCGCAA
CGTTGTTGCCATTGCTACAGGCATCGTGGTGTCACGCTCGTCGTTTGGTATGGCTTCATTCAGCTCCGGT
TCCCAACGATCAAGGCGAGTTACATGATCCCCCATGTTGTGCAAAAAAGCGGTTAGCTCCTTCGGTCCTC
CGATCGTTGTCAGAAGTAAGTTGGCCGCAGTGTTATCACTCATGGTTATGGCAGCACTGCATAATTCTCT
TACTGTCATGCCATCCGTAAGATGCTTTTCTGTGACTGGTGAGTACTCAACCAAGTCATTCTGAGAATAG
TGTATGCGGCGACCGAGTTGCTCTTGCCCGGCGTCAATACGGGATAATACCGCGCCACATAGCAGAACTT
TAAAAGTGCTCATCATTGGAAAACGTTCTTCGGGGCGAAAACTCTCAAGGATCTTACCGCTGTTGAGATC
CAGTTCGATGTAACCCACTCGTGCACCCAACTGATCTTCAGCATCTTTTACTTTCACCAGCGTTTCTGGG
TGAGCAAAAACAGGAAGGCAAAATGCCGCAAAAAAGGGAATAAGGGCGACACGGAAATGTTGAATACTCA
TACTCTTCCTTTTTCAATATTATTGAAGCATTTATCAGGGTTATTGTCTCATGAGCGGATACATATTTGA
ATGTATTTAGAAAAATAAACAAATAGGGGTTCCGCGCACATTTCCCCGAAAAGTGCCACCTGACGTCTAA
GAAACCATTATTATCATGACATTAACCTATAAAAATAGGCGTATCACGAGGCCCTTTCGTC
Features (pLannotate 1.2.2; 14 found; start..end, strand, type, name):
    137..236     +  misc_feature   bom (fragment): basis of mobility region from pBR322
    242..399     -  CDS            lacZα (fragment): LacZα fragment of β-galactosidase; lacZ fragment
    423..456     +  protein_bind   lox71: Left element (LE) mutant of loxP (Araki et al., 2010). Cre-mediated recombination occurs in the 8-bp core sequence (GCATACAT). Cre recombinase
    465..836     +  CDS            ble: BLE_STRHI - Experimental evidence at protein level: Swiss-Prot protein existence level 1. Binding protein with a strong affinity to the bleomycin family of antibiotics. From Streptoalloteichus hindustanus.
    909..942     +  protein_bind   lox66: Right element (RE) mutant of loxP (Araki et al., 2010). Cre-mediated recombination occurs in the 8-bp core sequence (GCATACAT). Cre recombinase
   1023..1343    +  CDS            DmrB: F36V mutant of FK506-binding protein FKBP12 binds synthetic ligands that do not bind wild-type FKBP
   1434..1450    -  protein_bind   lac operator: The lac repressor binds to the lac operator to inhibit transcription in E. coli. This inhibition can be relieved by adding lactose or isopropyl-β-D-thiogalactopyranoside (IPTG). lac repressor encoded by lacI
   1458..1488    -  promoter       lac promoter: promoter for the E. coli lac operon
   1503..1524    -  protein_bind   CAP binding site: CAP binding activates transcription in the presence of cAMP. E. coli catabolite activator protein
   1537..1629    -  CDS            lacI (fragment): lac repressor; lacI; The lac repressor binds to the lac operator to inhibit transcription in E. coli. This inhibition can be relieved by adding lactose or isopropyl-β-D-thiogalactopyranoside (IPTG).
   1812..2400    -  rep_origin     ori: high-copy-number ColE1/pMB1/pBR322/pUC origin of replication
   2571..3431    -  CDS            AmpR: β-lactamase; bla; confers resistance to ampicillin, carbenicillin, and related antibiotics
   3432..3536    -  promoter       AmpR promoter: bla
   3631..35      +  CDS            rop (fragment) (across the origin): Rop protein, which maintains plasmids at low copy number; rop
