[The description below was written by a language model from this plasmid's Addgene catalogue record and pLannotate feature annotations shown in this document.]
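Description:
qTAG-N-Zeo-dTAG is an empty donor backbone from the qTAG scaffold for CRISPR-based endogenous tagging in mammalian cells. It is built on pUC19 and sequenced at about 3.6 kb. In E. coli it is maintained at high copy through the ColE1/pUC origin and selected with ampicillin via the AmpR (β-lactamase) gene and its promoter. Remnants of the pUC19 lac region (lacZα fragment, lac promoter and operator, CAP site) flank the cassette, and small annotated fragments of bom, rop and lacI are backbone residue with no stated role.

The payload is a promoterless Zeo-2A-dTAG cassette for insertion at the N-terminus of a target gene. It has no gene insert and no homology arms; users add arms matching their locus so that the cassette can be integrated by homology-directed repair after a CRISPR cut. No mammalian promoter is annotated, which fits a design in which expression depends on in-frame integration behind the endogenous promoter. The ble gene, encoding a bleomycin-family binding protein, confers Zeocin resistance for enriching edited cells. It sits between lox71 and lox66 sites, mutant loxP elements that allow Cre-mediated recombination, presumably to remove the selection marker afterwards, although the record does not spell this out.

Downstream is FKBP12 F36V (annotated as DmrB), the dTAG degron, which binds synthetic ligands that wild-type FKBP does not. The 2A peptide named in the catalogue entry is not annotated separately, but it would separate the resistance protein from the dTAG-fused target. The resulting tagged endogenous protein can then be subjected to ligand-induced degradation.
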