Addgene plasmid #207705: qTAG-N-Zeo-dTAG
Purpose: (Empty Backbone) Empty N-terminus donor cassette. Integrate homology arms to target the N-terminus insertion of a Zeo-2A-dTAG cassette
Depositing lab: Laurence Pelletier. Depositing organization: Sinai Health System. Publication: qTAG: an adaptable plasmid scaffold for CRISPR-based endogenous tagging. Philip R, Sharma A, Matellan L, Erpf AC, Hsu WH, Tkach JM, Wyatt HDM, Pelletier L. EMBO J. 2024 Dec 12. doi: 10.1038/s44318-024-00337-5. PubMed 39668248.
Backbone
  Vector backbone: pUC19
  Backbone manufacturer: Invitrogen
  Backbone size (bp): 2686
  Vector type: Mammalian Expression, CRISPR ; Donor Cassette
  Selectable markers: Zeocin
Growth in bacteria
  Bacterial resistance: Ampicillin, 100 μg/mL
  Growth temperature: 37°C
  Growth strain: DH5alpha
  Copy number: High Copy
Gene/Insert
  Gene/Insert name: None
Terms and licenses: Academic/Nonprofit Terms; Industry Terms: Not Available to Industry
Depositor comments: Please visit https://www.biorxiv.org/content/10.1101/2023.11.01.565029v3 for bioRxiv preprint.
How to cite: qTAG-N-Zeo-dTAG was a gift from Laurence Pelletier (Addgene plasmid # 207705 ; http://n2t.net/addgene:207705 ; RRID:Addgene_207705)
